Addgene plasmid #123437: TRBV7-9
Purpose: construction of TCR
Depositing lab: Catherine Wu. Depositing organization: Dana-Farber Cancer Institute. Publication: A cloning and expression system to probe T-cell receptor specificity and assess functional avidity to neoantigens. Hu Z, Anandappa AJ, Sun J, Kim J, Leet DE, Bozym DJ, Chen C, Williams L, Shukla SA, Zhang W, Tabbaa D, Steelman S, Olive O, Livak KJ, Kishi H, Muraguchi A, Guleria I, Stevens J, Lane WJ, Burkhardt UE, Fritsch EF, Neuberg D, Ott PA, Keskin DB, Hacohen N, Wu CJ. Blood. 2018 Nov 1;132(18):1911-1921. doi: 10.1182/blood-2018-04-843763. Epub 2018 Aug 27. PubMed 30150207.
Backbone
  Vector backbone: pUC57-kanamycin
  Vector type: Bacterial Expression
Growth in bacteria
  Bacterial resistance: Kanamycin, 50 μg/mL
  Growth temperature: 37°C
  Growth strain: DH5alpha
  Copy number: High Copy
Gene/Insert
  Gene/Insert name: TRBV7-9
  Species: H. sapiens (human)
  Mutation: WT
  Entrez Gene: TRBV7-9 (a.k.a. TCRB, TCRBV6S4A1, TCRBV7S9, TRBV79)
  Cloning method: Unknown
Terms and licenses: Academic/Nonprofit Terms; Industry Terms: Not Available to Industry
Depositor comments: Cloning Method: Golden Gate.
How to cite: TRBV7-9 was a gift from Catherine Wu (Addgene plasmid # 123437 ; http://n2t.net/addgene:123437 ; RRID:Addgene_123437)
