[The description below was written by a language model from this plasmid's Addgene catalogue record and pLannotate feature annotations shown in this document.]
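Description:
TRBV7-9 is a small (about 3.4 kb) bacterial cloning plasmid built on the pUC57-kanamycin backbone that serves as a building-block module for assembling human T-cell receptor (TCR) constructs. It is propagated in E. coli at high copy number from a ColE1/pUC-type origin and selected with kanamycin through the aph(3')-Ia aminoglycoside phosphotransferase gene. Backbone remnants detected in the sequence include a partial bom region, small rop and lacI fragments, and the lac promoter, operator and CAP binding site with a lacZα fragment flanking the insert. These are typical pUC cloning-site features rather than elements intended to drive expression of the insert, even though the record lists the vector type as bacterial expression.

The payload is the wild-type human TRBV7-9 gene segment, which encodes the V region of the variable domain of the TCR beta chain, the portion that contributes to recognition of peptide–MHC complexes. The annotation also detects a TCR alpha constant region (TRAC) coding sequence a short distance downstream on the same strand. The catalogue entry does not mention this second element, and the record does not explain how the two parts are linked or what lies between them. No eukaryotic promoter, tag or reporter is annotated, so the plasmid appears to act as a sequence donor rather than an expression vector.

The depositor lists the cloning method as Golden Gate and the purpose as TCR construction. This fits its use as one member of a V-segment library from which defined pieces are combined to rebuild full-length TCR chains for studies of antigen specificity and functional avidity. The specific type IIS sites and the destination vector are not given in the record.
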