Features (pLannotate 1.2.2; 11 found; start..end, strand, type, name):
    137..236     +  misc_feature   bom (fragment): basis of mobility region from pBR322
    242..399     -  CDS            lacZα (fragment): LacZα fragment of β-galactosidase; lacZ fragment
    453..779     +  CDS            TRBV7-9 (fragment): TVB79_HUMAN - Experimental evidence at protein level: Swiss-Prot protein existence level 1. V region of the variable domain of T cell receptor (TR) beta chain that participates in the antigen recognition (PubMed:24600447). Alpha-beta T cell receptors are antigen specific receptors which are essential to the immune response and are present on the cell surface of T lymphocytes. Recognize peptide-major histocompatibility (MH) (pMH) complexes that are displayed by antigen presenting cells (APC), a prerequisite for efficient T cell adaptive immunity against pathogens (PubMed:25493333). Binding of a
    842..1249    +  CDS            TRAC: TRAC_HUMAN - Also known as TCRA. Experimental evidence at protein level: Swiss-Prot protein existence level 1. Constant region of T cell receptor (TR) alpha chain (PubMed:24600447). Alpha-beta T cell receptors are antigen specific receptors which are essential to the immune response and are present on the cell surface of T lymphocytes. Recognize peptide-major histocompatibility (MH) (pMH) complexes that are displayed by antigen presenting cells (APC), a prerequisite for efficient T cell adaptive immunity against pathogens (PubMed:25493333). Binding of alpha-beta TR to pMH complex initiates TR-
   1355..1371    -  protein_bind   lac operator: The lac repressor binds to the lac operator to inhibit transcription in E. coli. This inhibition can be relieved by adding lactose or isopropyl-β-D-thiogalactopyranoside (IPTG). lac repressor encoded by lacI
   1379..1409    -  promoter       lac promoter: promoter for the E. coli lac operon
   1424..1445    -  protein_bind   CAP binding site: CAP binding activates transcription in the presence of cAMP. E. coli catabolite activator protein
   1458..1550    -  CDS            lacI (fragment): lac repressor; lacI; The lac repressor binds to the lac operator to inhibit transcription in E. coli. This inhibition can be relieved by adding lactose or isopropyl-β-D-thiogalactopyranoside (IPTG).
   1733..2321    -  rep_origin     ori: high-copy-number ColE1/pMB1/pBR322/pUC origin of replication
   2499..3308    -  CDS            KanR: aminoglycoside phosphotransferase; aph(3')-Ia; confers resistance to kanamycin in bacteria or G418 (Geneticin®) in eukaryotes
   3415..35      +  CDS            rop (fragment) (across the origin): Rop protein, which maintains plasmids at low copy number; rop
>Addgene plasmid #123437 | TRBV7-9 | addgene full sequence | sequence record 245005 | Addgene NGS Result
TCGCGCGTTTCGGTGATGACGGTGAAAACCTCTGACACATGCAGCTCCCGGAGACGGTCACAGCTTGTCT
GTAAGCGGATGCCGGGAGCAGACAAGCCCGTCAGGGCGCGTCAGCGGGTGTTGGCGGGTGTCGGGGCTGG
CTTAACTATGCGGCATCAGAGCAGATTGTACTGAGAGTGCACCATATGCGGTGTGAAATACCGCACAGAT
GCGTAAGGAGAAAATACCGCATCAGGCGCCATTCGCCATTCAGGCTGCGCAACTGTTGGGAAGGGCGATC
GGTGCGGGCCTCTTCGCTATTACGCCAGCTGGCGAAAGGGGGATGTGCTGCAAGGCGATTAAGTTGGGTA
ACGCCAGGGTTTTCCCAGTCACGACGTTGTAAAACGACGGCCAGAGAATTCGAGCTCGGTACCTCGCGAA
TACATCTAGATGGGGATCCACCGGTCGCCACCATGGGCACCAGCCTCCTCTGCTGGATGGCCCTGTGTCT
CCTGGGGGCAGATCACGCAGATACTGGAGTCTCCCAGAACCCCAGACACAAGATCACAAAGAGGGGACAG
AATGTAACTTTCAGGTGTGATCCAATTTCTGAACACAACCGCCTTTATTGGTACCGACAGACCCTGGGGC
AGGGCCCAGAGTTTCTGACTTACTTCCAGAATGAAGCTCAACTAGAAAAATCAAGGCTGCTCAGTGATCG
GTTCTCTGCAGAGAGGCCTAAGGGATCTTTCTCCACCTTGGAGATCCAGCGCACAGAGCAGGGGGACTCG
GCCATGTATGAGACCTAAGGTGGTGGTGGTTCTGGTTCTGGTTCTGGTGGTGGTTCTGGTGGTGGTCTCT
TGACCCTGCCGTGTACCAGCTGAGAGACTCTAAATCCAGTGACAAGTCTGTCTGCCTATTCACCGATTTT
GATTCTCAAACAAATGTGTCACAAAGTAAGGATTCTGATGTGTATATCACAGACAAAACTGTGCTAGACA
TGAGGTCTATGGACTTCAAGAGCAACAGTGCTGTGGCCTGGAGCAACAAATCTGACTTTGCATGTGCAAA
CGCCTTCAACAACAGCATTATTCCAGAAGACACCTTCTTCCCCAGCCCAGAAAGTTCCTGTGATGTCAAG
CTGGTCGAGAAAAGCTTTGAAACAGATACGAACCTAAACTTTCAAAACCTGTCAGTGATTGGGTTCCGAA
TCCTCCTCCTGAAAGTGGCCGGGTTTAATCTGCTCATGACGCTGCGGCTGTGGTCCAGCTAAAGCGGCCG
CGTCGACAATCAAATCGGATCCCGGGCCCGTCGACTGCAGAGGCCTGCATGCAAGCTTGGTGTAATCATG
GTCATAGCTGTTTCCTGTGTGAAATTGTTATCCGCTCACAATTCCACACAACATACGAGCCGGAAGCATA
AAGTGTAAAGCCTGGGGTGCCTAATGAGTGAGCTAACTCACATTAATTGCGTTGCGCTCACTGCCCGCTT
TCCAGTCGGGAAACCTGTCGTGCCAGCTGCATTAATGAATCGGCCAACGCGCGGGGAGAGGCGGTTTGCG
TATTGGGCGCTCTTCCGCTTCCTCGCTCACTGACTCGCTGCGCTCGGTCGTTCGGCTGCGGCGAGCGGTA
TCAGCTCACTCAAAGGCGGTAATACGGTTATCCACAGAATCAGGGGATAACGCAGGAAAGAACATGTGAG
CAAAAGGCCAGCAAAAGGCCAGGAACCGTAAAAAGGCCGCGTTGCTGGCGTTTTTCCATAGGCTCCGCCC
CCCTGACGAGCATCACAAAAATCGACGCTCAAGTCAGAGGTGGCGAAACCCGACAGGACTATAAAGATAC
CAGGCGTTTCCCCCTGGAAGCTCCCTCGTGCGCTCTCCTGTTCCGACCCTGCCGCTTACCGGATACCTGT
CCGCCTTTCTCCCTTCGGGAAGCGTGGCGCTTTCTCATAGCTCACGCTGTAGGTATCTCAGTTCGGTGTA
GGTCGTTCGCTCCAAGCTGGGCTGTGTGCACGAACCCCCCGTTCAGCCCGACCGCTGCGCCTTATCCGGT
AACTATCGTCTTGAGTCCAACCCGGTAAGACACGACTTATCGCCACTGGCAGCAGCCACTGGTAACAGGA
TTAGCAGAGCGAGGTATGTAGGCGGTGCTACAGAGTTCTTGAAGTGGTGGCCTAACTACGGCTACACTAG
AAGAACAGTATTTGGTATCTGCGCTCTGCTGAAGCCAGTTACCTTCGGAAAAAGAGTTGGTAGCTCTTGA
TCCGGCAAACAAACCACCGCTGGTAGCGGTGGTTTTTTTGTTTGCAAGCAGCAGATTACGCGCAGAAAAA
AAGGATCTCAAGAAGATCCTTTGATCTTTTCTACGGGGTCTGACGCTCAGTGGAACGAAAACTCACGTTA
AGGGATTTTGGTCATGAGATTATCAAAAAGGATCTTCACCTAGATCCTTTTAAATTAAAAATGAAGTTTT
AAATCAAGCCCAATCTGAATAATGTTACAACCAATTAACCAATTCTGATTAGAAAAACTCATCGAGCATC
AAATGAAACTGCAATTTATTCATATCAGGATTATCAATACCATATTTTTGAAAAAGCCGTTTCTGTAATG
AAGGAGAAAACTCACCGAGGCAGTTCCATAGGATGGCAAGATCCTGGTATCGGTCTGCGATTCCGACTCG
TCCAACATCAATACAACCTATTAATTTCCCCTCGTCAAAAATAAGGTTATCAAGTGAGAAATCACCATGA
GTGACGACTGAATCCGGTGAGAATGGCAAAAGTTTATGCATTTCTTTCCAGACTTGTTCAACAGGCCAGC
CATTACGCTCGTCATCAAAATCACTCGCATCAACCAAACCGTTATTCATTCGTGATTGCGCCTGAGCGAG
ACGAAATACGCGATCGCTGTTAAAAGGACAATTACAAACAGGAATCGAATGCAACCGGCGCAGGAACACT
GCCAGCGCATCAACAATATTTTCACCTGAATCAGGATATTCTTCTAATACCTGGAATGCTGTTTTTCCGG
GGATCGCAGTGGTGAGTAACCATGCATCATCAGGAGTACGGATAAAATGCTTGATGGTCGGAAGAGGCAT
AAATTCCGTCAGCCAGTTTAGTCTGACCATCTCATCTGTAACATCATTGGCAACGCTACCTTTGCCATGT
TTCAGAAACAACTCTGGCGCATCGGGCTTCCCATACAAGCGATAGATTGTCGCACCTGATTGCCCGACAT
TATCGCGAGCCCATTTATACCCATATAAATCAGCATCCATGTTGGAATTTAATCGCGGCCTCGACGTTTC
CCGTTGAATATGGCTCATAACACCCCTTGTATTACTGTTTATGTAAGCAGACAGTTTTATTGTTCATGAT
GATATATTTTTATCTTGTGCAATGTAACATCAGAGATTTTGAGACACGGGCCAGAGCTGCA
